Addgene plasmid #166848: pRS406 ATG1-ATG17-3'UTR
Purpose: Expresses Atg1 with ATG17 3'UTR in yeasts.
Depositing lab: Daniel Klionsky. Depositing organization: University of Michigan. Publication: The Pat1-Lsm Complex Stabilizes ATG mRNA during Nitrogen Starvation-Induced Autophagy. Gatica D, Hu G, Liu X, Zhang N, Williamson PR, Klionsky DJ. Mol Cell. 2019 Jan 17;73(2):314-324.e4. doi: 10.1016/j.molcel.2018.11.002. Epub 2018 Dec 6. PubMed 30527663.
Backbone
  Vector backbone: pRS406
  Total vector size (bp): 9024
  Vector type: Yeast Expression
  Selectable markers: LEU2
Growth in bacteria
  Bacterial resistance: Ampicillin, 100 μg/mL
  Growth temperature: 37°C
  Growth strain: DH5alpha
  Copy number: Unknown
Gene/Insert
  Gene/Insert name: ATG1
  Species: S. cerevisiae (budding yeast)
  Insert size (bp): 4893
  Entrez Gene: ATG1 (a.k.a. YGL180W, APG1, AUT3, CVT10)
  Promoter: ATG1 Promoter
  Cloning method: Ligation Independent Cloning
  Sequencing primers: 5′ M13F; 3′ M13R
Terms and licenses: Academic/Nonprofit Terms; Industry Terms: Not Available to Industry
Depositor comments: Linearize with StuI
How to cite: pRS406 ATG1-ATG17-3'UTR was a gift from Daniel Klionsky (Addgene plasmid # 166848 ; http://n2t.net/addgene:166848 ; RRID:Addgene_166848)
