[The description below was written by a language model from this plasmid's Addgene catalogue record and pLannotate feature annotations shown in this document.]
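Description:
pRS406 ATG1-ATG17-3'UTR is a yeast integrating plasmid built on the pRS406 backbone, designed to express the Saccharomyces cerevisiae autophagy kinase Atg1 from an mRNA that carries the ATG17 3' untranslated region. The feature table shows no yeast replication origin or centromere, consistent with an integrative vector, and the depositor notes that the plasmid is linearized with StuI before use, presumably to direct recombination into the genome. In E. coli it is propagated through a high-copy ColE1/pUC-type origin with ampicillin resistance (AmpR, β-lactamase). The backbone also retains an f1 origin and pBluescript-derived remnants: the lac promoter and operator, lacZα fragments, and T3 and T7 promoters flanking the cloning site.

The insert is listed as about 4.9 kb and was introduced by ligation-independent cloning. It comprises the complete ATG1 coding sequence, with roughly 1 kb of upstream sequence that corresponds to the recorded native ATG1 promoter. Downstream of the ORF lies the region expected to hold the ATG17 3'UTR, which is not annotated separately. A reverse-oriented fragment of APJ1 is detected there, most likely carried along with that genomic segment.

Two discrepancies should be noted. The catalogue lists LEU2 as the selectable marker, whereas the sequence annotation shows URA3 with its own promoter, as expected for pRS406. The stated total size of 9,024 bp also differs from the 8,734 nt sequenced record.

The 3'UTR swap fits the associated study of ATG mRNA stabilization during nitrogen starvation-induced autophagy, allowing the contribution of the 3'UTR to ATG1 transcript stability and expression to be tested.
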