Features (pLannotate 1.2.2; 19 found; start..end, strand, type, name):
    415..507     +  CDS            lacI (fragment): lac repressor; lacI; The lac repressor binds to the lac operator to inhibit transcription in E. coli. This inhibition can be relieved by adding lactose or isopropyl-β-D-thiogalactopyranoside (IPTG).
    520..541     +  protein_bind   CAP binding site: CAP binding activates transcription in the presence of cAMP. E. coli catabolite activator protein
    556..586     +  promoter       lac promoter: promoter for the E. coli lac operon
    594..610     +  protein_bind   lac operator: The lac repressor binds to the lac operator to inhibit transcription in E. coli. This inhibition can be relieved by adding lactose or isopropyl-β-D-thiogalactopyranoside (IPTG). lac repressor encoded by lacI
    655..673     +  promoter       T3 promoter: promoter for bacteriophage T3 RNA polymerase
    686..733     +  misc_feature   MCS (fragment): pBluescript multiple cloning site
   1740..4430    +  CDS            ATG1: ATG1_YEAST - Also known as APG1 From Saccharomyces cerevisiae (strain ATCC 204508 / S288c) (Baker's yeast).
   4673..5140    -  CDS            APJ1 (fragment): APJ1_YEAST - Experimental evidence at protein level: Swiss-Prot protein existence level 1. Putative chaperone involved in protein folding. Interferes with propagation of [PSI+] prion when overproduced. From Saccharomyces cerevisiae (strain ATCC 204508 / S288c) (Baker's yeast).
   5163..5181    -  promoter       T7 promoter: promoter for bacteriophage T7 RNA polymerase
   5189..5344    +  CDS            lacZα (fragment): LacZα fragment of β-galactosidase; lacZ fragment
   5348..5776    +  rep_origin     f1 ori (sequence partly withheld): f1 bacteriophage origin of replication; arrow indicates direction of (+) strand synthesis
   5804..5855    -  misc_feature   bom (fragment): basis of mobility region from pBR322
   5934..6737    -  CDS            URA3: orotidine-5'-phosphate decarboxylase, required for uracil biosynthesis; S. cerevisiae URA3; yeast auxotrophic marker, counterselectable with 5-fluoroorotic acid (5-FOA)
   6738..6953    -  promoter       URA3 promoter: S. cerevisiae URA3
   6961..7010    -  misc_feature   bom (fragment): basis of mobility region from pBR322
   7112..7147    -  CDS            rop (fragment): Rop protein, which maintains plasmids at low copy number; rop
   7242..7346    +  promoter       AmpR promoter: bla
   7347..8207    +  CDS            AmpR: β-lactamase; bla; confers resistance to ampicillin, carbenicillin, and related antibiotics
   8378..232     +  rep_origin     ori (across the origin): high-copy-number ColE1/pMB1/pBR322/pUC origin of replication
>Addgene plasmid #166848 | pRS406 ATG1-ATG17-3'UTR | addgene full sequence | sequence record 329347 | Addgene NGS Result
GACCTACACCGAACTGAGATACCTACAGCGTGAGCTATGAGAAAGCGCCACGCTTCCCGAAGGGAGAAAG
GCGGACAGGTATCCGGTAAGCGGCAGGGTCGGAACAGGAGAGCGCACGAGGGAGCTTCCAGGGGGAAACG
CCTGGTATCTTTATAGTCCTGTCGGGTTTCGCCACCTCTGACTTGAGCGTCGATTTTTGTGATGCTCGTC
AGGGGGGCGGAGCCTATGGAAAAACGCCAGCAACGCGGCCTTTTTACGGTTCCTGGCCTTTTGCTGGCCT
TTTGCTCACATGTTCTTTCCTGCGTTATCCCCTGATTCTGTGGATAACCGTATTACCGCCTTTGAGTGAG
CTGATACCGCTCGCCGCAGCCGAACGACCGAGCGCAGCGAGTCAGTGAGCGAGGAAGCGGAAGAGCGCCC
AATACGCAAACCGCCTCTCCCCGCGCGTTGGCCGATTCATTAATGCAGCTGGCACGACAGGTTTCCCGAC
TGGAAAGCGGGCAGTGAGCGCAACGCAATTAATGTGAGTTAGCTCACTCATTAGGCACCCCAGGCTTTAC
ACTTTATGCTTCCGGCTCGTATGTTGTGTGGAATTGTGAGCGGATAACAATTTCACACAGGAAACAGCTA
TGACCATGATTACGCCAAGCGCGCAATTAACCCTCACTAAAGGGAACAAAAGCTGGAGCTCCACCGCGGT
GGCGGCCGCTCTAGAACTAGTGGATCCCCCGGGACCTGCCACAAGGTTATTTCTACACACAATAAAAATA
AGATACATTGCCGCTGCTCCGCATTACATATCATATAGAGTGACACTAAGTAATTAAATGACACTAAGTA
ACGAAAGATATCTGTAAACAACGACTATATACCAGAATTAGTCATATTCTCTATTGTATTCACCCTACAC
AGCCGCATTACACAGCTGCTCCGGACGTTTTACGCTGCACATCAATGACTAATACCACTGTATTTGATCC
ACACTTAGCGCAAAAGTCACCTGGGTGGCGTTTTCCGCTCGCGCTCCGCCGGTGAGAGCGAGAAAAAAAA
AAGGGATTGGGCGGTAATGTAAGGAAAACCCACTAGTTAAAATCAATGAGATAAGGAACTCTCTTTTTTT
CCCGTTAATCATCTTTTCCTTGTTCGTTTCGTGTATCTGTAATGAATCTTATCGGAGTAACTATTACTGG
AAAGCCATACCGTTAAAGAAGCAAGCATATCATTCGTATTCAAGCATCTGTTTTTCTTTTTAACCGCTCG
GCTCTGATTTCTTAAACCATTTCCCCCATCAGCATCAGTTTGTGATTTGTAACTATATCGATCGTGGAAT
CGATGGAATTCTAAGCGTCATTTAGTTGGCAACAAAAGGAATCGAGCATCTCATAAAGGAGCTTATATTA
TTAATATCTTCCTGATCGTACTATTTTTTTTTAGCTTTTTATTTTTTAGGCCGAGGTTAATTCTAGAACG
CCACATTTCATCACCTTTAAGTTAAGTACCAAGGCCATCTTTTACCCTTTTTAGTTTCTGGGGAAACAGA
GAACAGTACTATAGAAGATAAAAAGATATAATACAATCGTAGTAATAGTACCCATAATAAAATAACATAT
AATATAATAAAAACATAAGGCAAAGGAGATAGGAGAATAATCATTGATATCTCCACAAAACGAATTTGAA
GCTACCCCATATTTTCAAATCTCTTTTACAACACCAGACGAGAAATTAAGAAACTCGAGATGGGAGACAT
TAAAAATAAAGATCACACAACCTCTGTGAACCATAATCTAATGGCAAGTGCAGGAAATTACACCGCTGAG
AAAGAAATCGGAAAGGGTTCGTTTGCCACTGTATATAGAGGGCATCTGACATCCGACAAATCTCAGCATG
TAGCCATAAAGGAAGTATCAAGGGCGAAATTAAAAAATAAGAAATTACTAGAGAATTTGGAAATAGAAAT
CGCTATCTTGAAGAAAATCAAGCATCCTCATATCGTCGGACTTATTGACTGTGAACGAACATCAACAGAT
TTTTATTTGATCATGGAGTACTGTGCTCTTGGGGACCTAACATTTCTGTTGAAAAGGCGTAAAGAATTGA
TGGAGAATCATCCTCTACTAAGGACCGTATTTGAAAAATACCCTCCACCGAGTGAGAACCATAACGGCCT
GCATAGAGCGTTTGTCTTGAGTTATTTACAGCAGTTAGCGTCCGCTTTGAAATTTTTGAGGTCTAAAAAC
TTGGTTCATAGAGACATCAAGCCTCAAAACTTACTATTATCTACACCCCTAATTGGATATCATGATTCAA
AAAGCTTCCATGAACTTGGATTTGTTGGGATCTACAACTTACCCATTTTAAAGATAGCAGATTTCGGGTT
TGCAAGATTTTTGCCAAACACGTCATTAGCAGAAACTCTTTGTGGCTCACCATTATATATGGCACCAGAA
ATTTTGAATTATCAAAAATATAACGCTAAAGCAGATCTGTGGTCTGTCGGTACAGTGGTATTCGAAATGT
GCTGTGGCACCCCACCGTTTAGAGCTTCCAATCATTTGGAGTTATTCAAGAAAATTAAAAGAGCAAACGA
TGTCATAACGTTTCCTTCATATTGCAATATTGAACCAGAGTTAAAAGAGTTGATATGTAGTTTATTGACA
TTTGATCCAGCCCAAAGAATAGGATTTGAGGAGTTTTTTGCTAACAAGGTAGTCAACGAAGACTTGTCTT
CTTATGAATTGGAAGATGATTTACCTGAGTTAGAATCCAAATCAAAAGGTATTGTAGAAAGTAATATGTT
CGTTTCTGAGTATTTATCTAAACAGCCAAAGAGTCCGAACAGTAATCTTGCAGGTCATCAATCAATGGCA
GATAATCCCGCGGAGCTCAGTGATGCCCTCAAGAACAGCAATATATTAACTGCCCCAGCCGTTAAAACAG
ACCATACACAAGCCGTAGATAAAAAGGCTTCAAATAATAAATACCATAATAGCCTAGTTTCAGATAGAAG
CTTTGAAAGAGAATATGTGGTGGTAGAGAAGAAATCGGTTGAAGTTAATTCATTGGCAGACGAGGTTGCT
CAAGCAGGATTCAATCCAAATCCTATTAAGCACCCAACTTCAACTCAAAATCAGAACGTCTTATTGAATG
AGCAATTCTCTCCAAACAATCAACAGTATTTTCAAAATCAAGGAGAAAATCCGAGGTTACTGAGGGCCAC
ATCATCTTCCAGTGGAGGTAGTGATGGGTCTAGGCGACCATCTTTGGTGGATAGACGCTTGTCTATATCC
TCGCTGAATCCATCTAATGCATTATCAAGAGCCCTCGGTATTGCATCAACGAGATTGTTTGGTGGTGCAA
ATCAACAGCAGCAACAGCAACAAATCACATCTTCCCCACCGTACAGTCAAACTTTGTTGAATTCCCAACT
TTTTCATGAACTTACTGAGAATATAATATTAAGAATAGATCACCTACAGCATCCAGAGACACTGAAATTA
GATAATACTAATATCGTTAGTATTTTGGAATCTCTGGCCGCAAAGGCATTTGTTGTTTACTCTTATGCAG
AAGTGAAATTTTCTCAAATTGTTCCATTATCAACAACATTAAAAGGCATGGCTAACTTTGAGAACAGGCG
CAGTATGGATAGTAATGCTATTGCAGAAGAACAAGACTCAGACGATGCAGAAGAAGAGGATGAAACGTTG
AAAAAGTACAAGGAAGATTGCTTATCCACGAAAACTTTTGGAAAGGGTAGAACTTTATCTGCCACATCTC
AGTTGAGTGCAACTTTCAATAAACTACCACGTTCGGAAATGATCCTTCTATGTAATGAGGCCATTGTCTT
ATATATGAAGGCATTATCCATTTTATCAAAATCTATGCAGGTAACGTCCAACTGGTGGTATGAATCTCAA
GAAAAATCATGTTCTCTAAGAGTTAACGTGTTGGTACAGTGGCTAAGGGAAAAATTTAATGAATGTTTAG
AAAAAGCTGATTTCCTGAGATTAAAAATTAACGACTTGAGATTCAAGCATGCTTCTGAGGTAGCTGAAAA
TCAAACTTTGGAAGAAAAAGGTAGTTCGGAAGAGCCAGTATATTTAGAAAAGCTATTATATGATCGTGCA
TTAGAAATATCTAAGATGGCCGCACATATGGAATTAAAAGGAGAAAATTTGTACAACTGTGAATTAGCTT
ATGCAACTTCACTTTGGATGTTAGAAACTTCTCTGGACGATGATGATTTTACGAATGCCTATGGTGACTA
CCCTTTTAAAACTAACATACATCTAAAAAGTAACGACGTTGAAGATAAAGAGAAGTATCATAGTGTGTTG
GATGAAAATGACAGAATAATCATAAGAAAGTATATTGATAGTATTGCAAACAGGTTGAAAATATTGAGGC
AGAAGATGAACCACCAAAATTAAAAAAAAGGAAAAAAAGGATACGGTACAAAGATTCAATAATTGTATCA
ATATTTCGAAAAATACTTTATCAAAAAAGCAATACTTGAAGGAGAAAGGAAAAAATTCGCTGTCTTCTTC
ACTTTTACGACAAAGAAAAATGTGCCCTTTTCAACTAAAAGTCATGAATGAATAAATAAATGATTACATA
TGCGTATATTTTATAGTGAACAACTTCTGACATATTATCCCGAATGTGAGTAATCATGCTTGTGCTGTGA
ATCTGTGTTGGTGTTTGGCTGTGACCCTGCCAAAAAGGTGCTCGAAGTGCCGGAAACAATTCCACTTTTA
TCCAAACTGCTCGTAGTGGACGAGTGGGATAACGTTCTTGTTAAATATTTTCCAAAAAGTAAACTGTTTG
GGCCAAATGAGTCGCTATGTTCTAATACAAATTGGCTATGATTGGACCCTGAGGTGTGATGATCCCTTCC
AGAAAAGCTTGCCTTTTTATTGGGGTTCTTGTGTGATCTGAGATGCAAAAGCGGTGGATGATGGGTACCG
TACTGGTCATACAAAGCTCTTAAACGATTGTCTTTAAGTATTTCGTATGCCTGGCATATCTCTTGAAACT
TTCGCTTGGATTCTTCTGTATGATTGTTTTTATCAGGATGATATTTTAATGCAGCGTTCCTGTAAGCTTT
CTTAATCTCAGATGTGGATGCAAAAGCGGTGGATGATGGGTACCCAATTCGCCCTATAGTGAGTCGTATT
ACGCGCGCTCACTGGCCGTCGTTTTACAACGTCGTGACTGGGAAAACCCTGGCGTTACCCAACTTAATCG
CCTTGCAGCACATCCCCCTTTCGCCAGCTGGCGTAATAGCGAAGAGGCCCGCACCGATCGCCCTTCCCAA
CAGTTGCGCAGCCTGAATGGCGAATGG
[124 nt withheld, positions 5348-5471]
C
[91 nt withheld, positions 5473-5563]
A
[49 nt withheld, positions 5565-5613]
CCTTTGACGTTGGAGTCCACGTTCTTT
[37 nt withheld, positions 5641-5677]
ACCCTATCTCGGTCTATTCTTTTGATTTATAAGGGATTTTGCCGATTTCGGCCTATTGGTTAAAAAATGA
GCTGATTTAACAAAAATTTAACGCGAATTTTAACAAAATATTAACGCTTACAATTTCCTGATGCGGTATT
TTCTCCTTACGCATCTGTGCGGTATTTCACACCGCATAGGGTAATAACTGATATAATTAAATTGAAGCTC
TAATTTGTGAGTTTAGTATACATGCATTTACTTATAATACAGTTTTTTAGTTTTGCTGGCCGCATCTTCT
CAAATATGCTTCCCAGCCTGCTTTTCTGTAACGTTCACCCTCTACCTTAGCATCCCTTCCCTTTGCAAAT
AGTCCTCTTCCAACAATAATAATGTCAGATCCTGTAGAGACCACATCATCCACGGTTCTATACTGTTGAC
CCAATGCGTCTCCCTTGTCATCTAAACCCACACCGGGTGTCATAATCAACCAATCGTAACCTTCATCTCT
TCCACCCATGTCTCTTTGAGCAATAAAGCCGATAACAAAATCTTTGTCGCTCTTCGCAATGTCAACAGTA
CCCTTAGTATATTCTCCAGTAGATAGGGAGCCCTTGCATGACAATTCTGCTAACATCAAAAGGCCTCTAG
GTTCCTTTGTTACTTCTTCTGCCGCCTGCTTCAAACCGCTAACAATACCTGGGCCCACCACACCGTGTGC
ATTCGTAATGTCTGCCCATTCTGCTATTCTGTATACACCCGCAGAGTACTGCAATTTGACTGTATTACCA
ATGTCAGCAAATTTTCTGTCTTCGAAGAGTAAAAAATTGTACTTGGCGGATAATGCCTTTAGCGGCTTAA
CTGTGCCCTCCATGGAAAAATCAGTCAAGATATCCACATGTGTTTTTAGTAAACAAATTTTGGGACCTAA
TGCTTCAACTAACTCCAGTAATTCCTTGGTGGTACGAACATCCAATGAAGCACACAAGTTTGTTTGCTTT
TCGTGCATGATATTAAATAGCTTGGCAGCAACAGGACTAGGATGAGTAGCAGCACGTTCCTTATATGTAG
CTTTCGACATGATTTATCTTCGTTTCCTGCAGGTTTTTGTTCTGTGCAGTTGGGTTAAGAATACTGGGCA
ATTTCATGTTTCTTCAACACTACATATGCGTATATATACCAATCTAAGTCTGTGCTCCTTCCTTCGTTCT
TCCTTCTGTTCGGAGATTACCGAATCAAAAAAATTTCAAGGAAACCGAAATCAAAAAAAAGAATAAAAAA
AAAATGATGAATTGAAAAGGTGGTATGGTGCACTCTCAGTACAATCTGCTCTGATGCCGCATAGTTAAGC
CAGCCCCGACACCCGCCAACACCCGCTGACGCGCCCTGACGGGCTTGTCTGCTCCCGGCATCCGCTTACA
GACAAGCTGTGACCGTCTCCGGGAGCTGCATGTGTCAGAGGTTTTCACCGTCATCACCGAAACGCGCGAG
ACGAAAGGGCCTCGTGATACGCCTATTTTTATAGGTTAATGTCATGATAATAATGGTTTCTTAGACGTCA
GGTGGCACTTTTCGGGGAAATGTGCGCGGAACCCCTATTTGTTTATTTTTCTAAATACATTCAAATATGT
ATCCGCTCATGAGACAATAACCCTGATAAATGCTTCAATAATATTGAAAAAGGAAGAGTATGAGTATTCA
ACATTTCCGTGTCGCCCTTATTCCCTTTTTTGCGGCATTTTGCCTTCCTGTTTTTGCTCACCCAGAAACG
CTGGTGAAAGTAAAAGATGCTGAAGATCAGTTGGGTGCACGAGTGGGTTACATCGAACTGGATCTCAACA
GCGGTAAGATCCTTGAGAGTTTTCGCCCCGAAGAACGTTTTCCAATGATGAGCACTTTTAAAGTTCTGCT
ATGTGGCGCGGTATTATCCCGTATTGACGCCGGGCAAGAGCAACTCGGTCGCCGCATACACTATTCTCAG
AATGACTTGGTTGAGTACTCACCAGTCACAGAAAAGCATCTTACGGATGGCATGACAGTAAGAGAATTAT
GCAGTGCTGCCATAACCATGAGTGATAACACTGCGGCCAACTTACTTCTGACAACGATCGGAGGACCGAA
GGAGCTAACCGCTTTTTTGCACAACATGGGGGATCATGTAACTCGCCTTGATCGTTGGGAACCGGAGCTG
AATGAAGCCATACCAAACGACGAGCGTGACACCACGATGCCTGTAGCAATGGCAACAACGTTGCGCAAAC
TATTAACTGGCGAACTACTTACTCTAGCTTCCCGGCAACAATTAATAGACTGGATGGAGGCGGATAAAGT
TGCAGGACCACTTCTGCGCTCGGCCCTTCCGGCTGGCTGGTTTATTGCTGATAAATCTGGAGCCGGTGAG
CGTGGGTCTCGCGGTATCATTGCAGCACTGGGGCCAGATGGTAAGCCCTCCCGTATCGTAGTTATCTACA
CGACGGGGAGTCAGGCAACTATGGATGAACGAAATAGACAGATCGCTGAGATAGGTGCCTCACTGATTAA
GCATTGGTAACTGTCAGACCAAGTTTACTCATATATACTTTAGATTGATTTAAAACTTCATTTTTAATTT
AAAAGGATCTAGGTGAAGATCCTTTTTGATAATCTCATGACCAAAATCCCTTAACGTGAGTTTTCGTTCC
ACTGAGCGTCAGACCCCGTAGAAAAGATCAAAGGATCTTCTTGAGATCCTTTTTTTCTGCGCGTAATCTG
CTGCTTGCAAACAAAAAAACCACCGCTACCAGCGGTGGTTTGTTTGCCGGATCAAGAGCTACCAACTCTT
TTTCCGAAGGTAACTGGCTTCAGCAGAGCGCAGATACCAAATACTGTTCTTCTAGTGTAGCCGTAGTTAG
GCCACCACTTCAAGAACTCTGTAGCACCGCCTACATACCTCGCTCTGCTAATCCTGTTACCAGTGGCTGC
TGCCAGTGGCGATAAGTCGTGTCTTACCGGGTTGGACTCAAGACGATAGTTACCGGATAAGGCGCAGCGG
TCGGGCTGAACGGGGGGTTCGTGCACACAGCCCAGCTTGGAGCGAAC
